Addgene plasmid #87856: pET-BiFC
Purpose: pETDUET-1 based vector for use in BiMolecular Fluorescence Complementation based assays. MCS at 5' of each BiFC fragment.
Depositing lab: Dan Mulvihill. Depositing organization: London and South East University Group (LASE). Publication: An enhanced recombinant amino-terminal acetylation system and novel in vivo high-throughput screen for molecules affecting alpha-synuclein oligomerisation. Eastwood T, Baker K, Brooker H, Frank S, Mulvihill DP. FEBS Lett. 2017 Feb 18. doi: 10.1002/1873-3468.12597. PubMed 28214355.
Backbone
  Vector backbone: pETDUET-1
  Backbone manufacturer: Novagen
  Backbone size w/o insert (bp): 5420
  Total vector size (bp): 6148
  Modifications to backbone: MCS & C-terminal Venus based fragment ligated between NcoI and BamHI sites. MCS & N-terminal Venus based fragment ligated between NdeI and BglII sites.
  Vector type: Bacterial Expression
Growth in bacteria
  Bacterial resistance: Ampicillin, 100 μg/mL
  Growth temperature: 37°C
  Growth strain: DH5alpha
  Copy number: High Copy
Gene/Insert 1
  Gene/Insert name: Encodes for MCS & C-term half of mVenus (alt name: VC155)
  Species: Synthetic
  Insert size (bp): 285
  Promoter: T7
  Tag / fusion protein: BiFC C-terminal fragment (C terminal on backbone)
  Cloning method: Restriction Enzyme; 5′ cloning site NcoI (not destroyed); 3′ cloning site BamHI (destroyed during cloning)
  Sequencing primers: 5′ pET Unpstream (Novagen primer 69214-3); 3′ DuetDOWN1 Primer (Novagen primer 71179-3)
Gene/Insert 2
  Gene/Insert name: Encodes for MCS & N-term half of mVenus (alt name: VN155)
  Species: Synthetic
  Insert size (bp): 495
  Promoter: T7
  Tag / fusion protein: BiFC C-terminal fragment (N terminal on insert)
  Cloning method: Restriction Enzyme; 5′ cloning site NdeI (not destroyed); 3′ cloning site BglII (destroyed during cloning)
  Sequencing primers: 5′ DUETUP2 Primer (Novagen primer 71180-3); 3′ T7 Terminator primer
Resource information
  A portion of this plasmid was derived from a plasmid made by: BiFC fragment DNA was generated synthetically to generate peptides described in: Y. Kodama, C.-D. Hu, An improved bimolecular fluorescence complementation assay with a high signal-to-noise ratio, BioTechniques. 49 (2010) 793–805. doi:10.2144/000113519.
Terms and licenses: Academic/Nonprofit Terms; Industry Terms: Not Available to Industry
How to cite: pET-BiFC was a gift from Dan Mulvihill (Addgene plasmid # 87856 ; http://n2t.net/addgene:87856 ; RRID:Addgene_87856)
