[The description below was written by a language model from this plasmid's Addgene catalogue record and pLannotate feature annotations shown in this document.]
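Description:
pET-BiFC is a bacterial co-expression vector built on the Novagen pETDuet-1 backbone and designed for bimolecular fluorescence complementation (BiFC) assays in E. coli. At about 6.1 kb, it is maintained through a ColE1/pBR322-type origin accompanied by the bom region and the rop gene, and is selected with ampicillin via β-lactamase. The catalogue lists it as high copy, although rop normally moderates copy number. An f1 origin is also present, along with short tetracycline-resistance remnants and other backbone-derived fragments with no stated function.

The payload consists of two tandem expression cassettes, each driven by a T7 promoter with an adjacent lac operator, so transcription requires a host supplying T7 RNA polymerase and is repressed by the plasmid-encoded LacI until induced with IPTG or lactose. The first cassette, cloned between NcoI and BamHI, follows the T7 gene 10 ribosome binding site and carries a multiple cloning site upstream of VC155, the C-terminal fragment of mVenus. The second, cloned between NdeI and BglII, carries a multiple cloning site upstream of VN155 with the I152L substitution, an improved N-terminal mVenus fragment. Both fragments were made synthetically. A single T7 terminator lies downstream of the second cassette, preceded by residual S-tag sequence from the backbone.

Because each cloning site sits 5' of its Venus fragment, two proteins of interest can be inserted so that each carries a C-terminal half of Venus. If the two proteins associate, the halves reassemble into a fluorescent protein, reporting the interaction in living cells. The associated publication applied this to screening for molecules that affect alpha-synuclein oligomerisation. The depositor and sequencing-derived records differ by only a few bases and share the same feature set.
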