Features (pLannotate 1.2.2; 22 found; start..end, strand, type, name):
      3..27      +  protein_bind   lac operator: The lac repressor binds to the lac operator to inhibit transcription in E. coli. This inhibition can be relieved by adding lactose or isopropyl-β-D-thiogalactopyranoside (IPTG). lac repressor encoded by lacI
     42..64      +  RBS            RBS: efficient ribosome binding site from bacteriophage T7 gene 10 (Olins and Rangwala, 1989)
     95..346     +  CDS            VC155: C-terminal fragment of mVenus for use in bimolecular fluorescence complementation (BiFC) (Kodama and Hu, 2010)
    458..476     +  promoter       T7 promoter: promoter for bacteriophage T7 RNA polymerase
    477..501     +  protein_bind   lac operator: The lac repressor binds to the lac operator to inhibit transcription in E. coli. This inhibition can be relieved by adding lactose or isopropyl-β-D-thiogalactopyranoside (IPTG). lac repressor encoded by lacI
    565..1029    +  CDS            VN155(I152L): improved N-terminal fragment of mVenus for use in bimolecular fluorescence complementation (BiFC) (Kodama and Hu, 2010)
   1094..1135    +  CDS            S-Tag (fragment): affinity and epitope tag derived from pancreatic ribonuclease A
   1165..1182    +  CDS            SET1 (fragment): solubility-enhancement tag derived from T7 phage gene 10B
   1190..1237    +  terminator     T7 terminator: transcription terminator for bacteriophage T7 RNA polymerase
   1274..1729    +  rep_origin     f1 ori (sequence partly withheld): f1 bacteriophage origin of replication; arrow indicates direction of (+) strand synthesis
   1844..2704    -  CDS            AmpR: β-lactamase; bla; confers resistance to ampicillin, carbenicillin, and related antibiotics
   2705..2797    -  promoter       AmpR promoter: bla
   2878..3466    +  rep_origin     ori: high-copy-number ColE1/pMB1/pBR322/pUC origin of replication
   3652..3794    -  misc_feature   bom: basis of mobility region from pBR322
   3896..4087    -  CDS            rop: Rop protein, which maintains plasmids at low copy number; rop
   4104..4484    +  CDS            YPB1_ECOLX: Protein predicted: Swiss-Prot protein existence level 4. From Escherichia coli.
   4546..4610    -  CDS            TcR (fragment): tetracycline efflux protein; tet; confers resistance to tetracycline
   4625..4646    -  protein_bind   CAP binding site: CAP binding activates transcription in the presence of cAMP. E. coli catabolite activator protein
   4659..5741    -  CDS            lacI: lac repressor; lacI; The lac repressor binds to the lac operator to inhibit transcription in E. coli. This inhibition can be relieved by adding lactose or isopropyl-β-D-thiogalactopyranoside (IPTG).
   5742..5819    -  promoter       lacI promoter: lacI
   5827..6106    -  CDS            TcR (fragment): tetracycline efflux protein; tet; confers resistance to tetracycline
   6132..2       +  promoter       T7 promoter (across the origin): promoter for bacteriophage T7 RNA polymerase
>Addgene plasmid #87856 | pET-BiFC | depositor full sequence | sequence record 171300 | pET-BiFC sequence 6148 bps
GGGGAATTGTGAGCGGATAACAATTCCCCTCTAGAAATAATTTTGTTTAACTTTAAGAAGGAGATATACC
ATGGGAATTCATTCGCGAGGATCCGACAAGCAGAAGAACGGCATCAAGGCCAACTTCAAGATCCGCCACA
ACATCGAGGACGGCGGCGTGCAGCTCGCCGACCACTACCAGCAGAACACCCCCATCGGCGACGGCCCCGT
GCTGCTGCCCGACAACCACTACCTGAGCTACCAGTCCAAACTGAGCAAAGACCCCAACGAGAAGCGCGAT
CACATGGTCCTGCTGGAGTTCGTGACCGCCGCCGGGATCACTCTCGGCATGGACGAGCTGTACAAGTAAA
GATCCGAATTCGAGCTCGGCGCGCCTGCAGGTCGACAAGCTTGCGGCCGCATAATGCTTAAGTCGAACAG
AAAGTAATCGTATTGTACACGGCCGCATAATCGAAATTAATACGACTCACTATAGGGGAATTGTGAGCGG
ATAACAATTCCCCATCTTAGTATATTAGTTAAGTATAAGAAGGAGATATACATATGGAATTCGCTAGCAG
ATCTATGGTGAGCAAGGGCGAGGAGCTGTTCACCGGGGTGGTGCCCATCCTGGTCGAGCTGGACGGCGAC
GTAAACGGCCACAAGTTCAGCGTGTCCGGCGAGGGCGAGGGCGATGCCACCTACGGCAAGCTGACCCTGA
AGCTGATCTGCACCACCGGCAAGCTGCCCGTGCCCTGGCCCACCCTCGTGACCACCCTGGGCTACGGCCT
GCAGTGCTTCGCCCGCTACCCCGACCACATGAAGCAGCACGACTTCTTCAAGTCCGCCATGCCCGAAGGC
TACGTCCAGGAGCGCACCATCTTCTTCAAGGACGACGGCAACTACAAGACCCGCGCCGAGGTGAAGTTCG
AGGGCGACACCCTGGTGAACCGCATCGAGCTGAAGGGCATCGACTTCAAGGAGGACGGCAACATCCTGGG
GCACAAGCTGGAGTACAACTACAACAGCCACAACGTCTATCTCACCGCCTGAGGATCTCAATTGGATATC
GGCCGGCCACGCGATCGCTGACGTCGGTACCCTCGAGTCTGGTAAAGAAACCGCTGCTGCGAAATTTGAA
CGCCAGCACATGGACTCGTCTACTAGCGCAGCTTAATTAACCTAGGCTGCTGCCACCGCTGAGCAATAAC
TAGCATAACCCCTTGGGGCCTCTAAACGGGTCTTGAGGGGTTTTTTGCTGAAAGGAGGAACTATATCCGG
ATTGGCGAATGGG
[124 nt withheld, positions 1274-1397]
C
[91 nt withheld, positions 1399-1489]
A
[49 nt withheld, positions 1491-1539]
CCTTTGACGTTGGAGTCCACGTTCTTT
[37 nt withheld, positions 1567-1603]
ACCCTATCTCGGTCTATTCTTTTGATTTATAAGGGATTTTGCCGATTTCGGCCTATTGGTTAAAAAATGA
GCTGATTTAACAAAAATTTAACGCGAATTTTAACAAAATATTAACGTTTACAATTTCTGGCGGCACGATG
GCATGAGATTATCAAAAAGGATCTTCACCTAGATCCTTTTAAATTAAAAATGAAGTTTTAAATCAATCTA
AAGTATATATGAGTAAACTTGGTCTGACAGTTACCAATGCTTAATCAGTGAGGCACCTATCTCAGCGATC
TGTCTATTTCGTTCATCCATAGTTGCCTGACTCCCCGTCGTGTAGATAACTACGATACGGGAGGGCTTAC
CATCTGGCCCCAGTGCTGCAATGATACCGCGAGACCCACGCTCACCGGCTCCAGATTTATCAGCAATAAA
CCAGCCAGCCGGAAGGGCCGAGCGCAGAAGTGGTCCTGCAACTTTATCCGCCTCCATCCAGTCTATTAAT
TGTTGCCGGGAAGCTAGAGTAAGTAGTTCGCCAGTTAATAGTTTGCGCAACGTTGTTGCCATTGCTACAG
GCATCGTGGTGTCACGCTCGTCGTTTGGTATGGCTTCATTCAGCTCCGGTTCCCAACGATCAAGGCGAGT
TACATGATCCCCCATGTTGTGCAAAAAAGCGGTTAGCTCCTTCGGTCCTCCGATCGTTGTCAGAAGTAAG
TTGGCCGCAGTGTTATCACTCATGGTTATGGCAGCACTGCATAATTCTCTTACTGTCATGCCATCCGTAA
GATGCTTTTCTGTGACTGGTGAGTACTCAACCAAGTCATTCTGAGAATAGTGTATGCGGCGACCGAGTTG
CTCTTGCCCGGCGTCAATACGGGATAATACCGCGCCACATAGCAGAACTTTAAAAGTGCTCATCATTGGA
AAACGTTCTTCGGGGCGAAAACTCTCAAGGATCTTACCGCTGTTGAGATCCAGTTCGATGTAACCCACTC
GTGCACCCAACTGATCTTCAGCATCTTTTACTTTCACCAGCGTTTCTGGGTGAGCAAAAACAGGAAGGCA
AAATGCCGCAAAAAAGGGAATAAGGGCGACACGGAAATGTTGAATACTCATACTCTTCCTTTTTCAATCA
TGATTGAAGCATTTATCAGGGTTATTGTCTCATGAGCGGATACATATTTGAATGTATTTAGAAAAATAAA
CAAATAGGTCATGACCAAAATCCCTTAACGTGAGTTTTCGTTCCACTGAGCGTCAGACCCCGTAGAAAAG
ATCAAAGGATCTTCTTGAGATCCTTTTTTTCTGCGCGTAATCTGCTGCTTGCAAACAAAAAAACCACCGC
TACCAGCGGTGGTTTGTTTGCCGGATCAAGAGCTACCAACTCTTTTTCCGAAGGTAACTGGCTTCAGCAG
AGCGCAGATACCAAATACTGTCCTTCTAGTGTAGCCGTAGTTAGGCCACCACTTCAAGAACTCTGTAGCA
CCGCCTACATACCTCGCTCTGCTAATCCTGTTACCAGTGGCTGCTGCCAGTGGCGATAAGTCGTGTCTTA
CCGGGTTGGACTCAAGACGATAGTTACCGGATAAGGCGCAGCGGTCGGGCTGAACGGGGGGTTCGTGCAC
ACAGCCCAGCTTGGAGCGAACGACCTACACCGAACTGAGATACCTACAGCGTGAGCTATGAGAAAGCGCC
ACGCTTCCCGAAGGGAGAAAGGCGGACAGGTATCCGGTAAGCGGCAGGGTCGGAACAGGAGAGCGCACGA
GGGAGCTTCCAGGGGGAAACGCCTGGTATCTTTATAGTCCTGTCGGGTTTCGCCACCTCTGACTTGAGCG
TCGATTTTTGTGATGCTCGTCAGGGGGGCGGAGCCTATGGAAAAACGCCAGCAACGCGGCCTTTTTACGG
TTCCTGGCCTTTTGCTGGCCTTTTGCTCACATGTTCTTTCCTGCGTTATCCCCTGATTCTGTGGATAACC
GTATTACCGCCTTTGAGTGAGCTGATACCGCTCGCCGCAGCCGAACGACCGAGCGCAGCGAGTCAGTGAG
CGAGGAAGCGGAAGAGCGCCTGATGCGGTATTTTCTCCTTACGCATCTGTGCGGTATTTCACACCGCATA
TATGGTGCACTCTCAGTACAATCTGCTCTGATGCCGCATAGTTAAGCCAGTATACACTCCGCTATCGCTA
CGTGACTGGGTCATGGCTGCGCCCCGACACCCGCCAACACCCGCTGACGCGCCCTGACGGGCTTGTCTGC
TCCCGGCATCCGCTTACAGACAAGCTGTGACCGTCTCCGGGAGCTGCATGTGTCAGAGGTTTTCACCGTC
ATCACCGAAACGCGCGAGGCAGCTGCGGTAAAGCTCATCAGCGTGGTCGTGAAGCGATTCACAGATGTCT
GCCTGTTCATCCGCGTCCAGCTCGTTGAGTTTCTCCAGAAGCGTTAATGTCTGGCTTCTGATAAAGCGGG
CCATGTTAAGGGCGGTTTTTTCCTGTTTGGTCACTGATGCCTCCGTGTAAGGGGGATTTCTGTTCATGGG
GGTAATGATACCGATGAAACGAGAGAGGATGCTCACGATACGGGTTACTGATGATGAACATGCCCGGTTA
CTGGAACGTTGTGAGGGTAAACAACTGGCGGTATGGATGCGGCGGGACCAGAGAAAAATCACTCAGGGTC
AATGCCAGCGCTTCGTTAATACAGATGTAGGTGTTCCACAGGGTAGCCAGCAGCATCCTGCGATGCAGAT
CCGGAACATAATGGTGCAGGGCGCTGACTTCCGCGTTTCCAGACTTTACGAAACACGGAAACCGAAGACC
ATTCATGTTGTTGCTCAGGTCGCAGACGTTTTGCAGCAGCAGTCGCTTCACGTTCGCTCGCGTATCGGTG
ATTCATTCTGCTAACCAGTAAGGCAACCCCGCCAGCCTAGCCGGGTCCTCAACGACAGGAGCACGATCAT
GCTAGTCATGCCCCGCGCCCACCGGAAGGAGCTGACTGGGTTGAAGGCTCTCAAGGGCATCGGTCGAGAT
CCCGGTGCCTAATGAGTGAGCTAACTTACATTAATTGCGTTGCGCTCACTGCCCGCTTTCCAGTCGGGAA
ACCTGTCGTGCCAGCTGCATTAATGAATCGGCCAACGCGCGGGGAGAGGCGGTTTGCGTATTGGGCGCCA
GGGTGGTTTTTCTTTTCACCAGTGAGACGGGCAACAGCTGATTGCCCTTCACCGCCTGGCCCTGAGAGAG
TTGCAGCAAGCGGTCCACGCTGGTTTGCCCCAGCAGGCGAAAATCCTGTTTGATGGTGGTTAACGGCGGG
ATATAACATGAGCTGTCTTCGGTATCGTCGTATCCCACTACCGAGATGTCCGCACCAACGCGCAGCCCGG
ACTCGGTAATGGCGCGCATTGCGCCCAGCGCCATCTGATCGTTGGCAACCAGCATCGCAGTGGGAACGAT
GCCCTCATTCAGCATTTGCATGGTTTGTTGAAAACCGGACATGGCACTCCAGTCGCCTTCCCGTTCCGCT
ATCGGCTGAATTTGATTGCGAGTGAGATATTTATGCCAGCCAGCCAGACGCAGACGCGCCGAGACAGAAC
TTAATGGGCCCGCTAACAGCGCGATTTGCTGGTGACCCAATGCGACCAGATGCTCCACGCCCAGTCGCGT
ACCGTCTTCATGGGAGAAAATAATACTGTTGATGGGTGTCTGGTCAGAGACATCAAGAAATAACGCCGGA
ACATTAGTGCAGGCAGCTTCCACAGCAATGGCATCCTGGTCATCCAGCGGATAGTTAATGATCAGCCCAC
TGACGCGTTGCGCGAGAAGATTGTGCACCGCCGCTTTACAGGCTTCGACGCCGCTTCGTTCTACCATCGA
CACCACCACGCTGGCACCCAGTTGATCGGCGCGAGATTTAATCGCCGCGACAATTTGCGACGGCGCGTGC
AGGGCCAGACTGGAGGTGGCAACGCCAATCAGCAACGACTGTTTGCCCGCCAGTTGTTGTGCCACGCGGT
TGGGAATGTAATTCAGCTCCGCCATCGCCGCTTCCACTTTTTCCCGCGTTTTCGCAGAAACGTGGCTGGC
CTGGTTCACCACGCGGGAAACGGTCTGATAAGAGACACCGGCATACTCTGCGACATCGTATAACGTTACT
GGTTTCACATTCACCACCCTGAATTGACTCTCTTCCGGGCGCTATCATGCCATACCGCGAAAGGTTTTGC
GCCATTCGATGGTGTCCGGGATCTCGACGCTCTCCCTTATGCGACTCCTGCATTAGGAAGCAGCCCAGTA
GTAGGTTGAGGCCGTTGAGCACCGCCGCCGCAAGGAATGGTGCATGCAAGGAGATGGCGCCCAACAGTCC
CCCGGCCACGGGGCCTGCCACCATACCCACGCCGAAACAAGCGCTCATGAGCCCGAAGTGGCGAGCCCGA
TCTTCCCCATCGGTGATGTCGGCGATATAGGCGCCAGCAACCGCACCTGTGGCGCCGGTGATGCCGGCCA
CGATGCGTCCGGCGTAGAGGATCGAGATCGATCTCGATCCCGCGAAATTAATACGACTCACTATA
