Features (pLannotate 1.2.2; 22 found; start..end, strand, type, name):
     25..276     +  CDS            VC155: C-terminal fragment of mVenus for use in bimolecular fluorescence complementation (BiFC) (Kodama and Hu, 2010)
    388..406     +  promoter       T7 promoter: promoter for bacteriophage T7 RNA polymerase
    407..431     +  protein_bind   lac operator: The lac repressor binds to the lac operator to inhibit transcription in E. coli. This inhibition can be relieved by adding lactose or isopropyl-β-D-thiogalactopyranoside (IPTG). lac repressor encoded by lacI
    495..959     +  CDS            VN155(I152L): improved N-terminal fragment of mVenus for use in bimolecular fluorescence complementation (BiFC) (Kodama and Hu, 2010)
   1024..1065    +  CDS            S-Tag (fragment): affinity and epitope tag derived from pancreatic ribonuclease A
   1095..1112    +  CDS            SET1 (fragment): solubility-enhancement tag derived from T7 phage gene 10B
   1120..1167    +  terminator     T7 terminator: transcription terminator for bacteriophage T7 RNA polymerase
   1204..1659    +  rep_origin     f1 ori (sequence partly withheld): f1 bacteriophage origin of replication; arrow indicates direction of (+) strand synthesis
   1774..2634    -  CDS            AmpR: β-lactamase; bla; confers resistance to ampicillin, carbenicillin, and related antibiotics
   2635..2727    -  promoter       AmpR promoter: bla
   2808..3396    +  rep_origin     ori: high-copy-number ColE1/pMB1/pBR322/pUC origin of replication
   3582..3721    -  misc_feature   bom: basis of mobility region from pBR322
   3823..4014    -  CDS            rop: Rop protein, which maintains plasmids at low copy number; rop
   4031..4411    +  CDS            YPB1_ECOLX: Protein predicted: Swiss-Prot protein existence level 4. From Escherichia coli.
   4473..4537    -  CDS            TcR (fragment): tetracycline efflux protein; tet; confers resistance to tetracycline
   4552..4573    -  protein_bind   CAP binding site: CAP binding activates transcription in the presence of cAMP. E. coli catabolite activator protein
   4586..5668    -  CDS            lacI: lac repressor; lacI; The lac repressor binds to the lac operator to inhibit transcription in E. coli. This inhibition can be relieved by adding lactose or isopropyl-β-D-thiogalactopyranoside (IPTG).
   5669..5746    -  promoter       lacI promoter: lacI
   5754..6033    -  CDS            TcR (fragment): tetracycline efflux protein; tet; confers resistance to tetracycline
   6059..6077    +  promoter       T7 promoter: promoter for bacteriophage T7 RNA polymerase
   6078..6102    +  protein_bind   lac operator: The lac repressor binds to the lac operator to inhibit transcription in E. coli. This inhibition can be relieved by adding lactose or isopropyl-β-D-thiogalactopyranoside (IPTG). lac repressor encoded by lacI
   6117..6139    +  RBS            RBS: efficient ribosome binding site from bacteriophage T7 gene 10 (Olins and Rangwala, 1989)
>Addgene plasmid #87856 | pET-BiFC | addgene full sequence | sequence record 175019 | Addgene NGS Result
ATGGGAATTCATTCGCGAGGATCCGACAAGCAGAAGAACGGCATCAAGGCCAACTTCAAGATCCGCCACA
ACATCGAGGACGGCGGCGTGCAGCTCGCCGACCACTACCAGCAGAACACCCCCATCGGCGACGGCCCCGT
GCTGCTGCCCGACAACCACTACCTGAGCTACCAGTCCAAACTGAGCAAAGACCCCAACGAGAAGCGCGAT
CACATGGTCCTGCTGGAGTTCGTGACCGCCGCCGGGATCACTCTCGGCATGGACGAGCTGTACAAGTAAA
GATCCGAATTCGAGCTCGGCGCGCCTGCAGGTCGACAAGCTTGCGGCCGCATAATGCTTAAGTCGAACAG
AAAGTAATCGTATTGTACACGGCCGCATAATCGAAATTAATACGACTCACTATAGGGGAATTGTGAGCGG
ATAACAATTCCCCATCTTAGTATATTAGTTAAGTATAAGAAGGAGATATACATATGGAATTCGCTAGCAG
ATCTATGGTGAGCAAGGGCGAGGAGCTGTTCACCGGGGTGGTGCCCATCCTGGTCGAGCTGGACGGCGAC
GTAAACGGCCACAAGTTCAGCGTGTCCGGCGAGGGCGAGGGCGATGCCACCTACGGCAAGCTGACCCTGA
AGCTGATCTGCACCACCGGCAAGCTGCCCGTGCCCTGGCCCACCCTCGTGACCACCCTGGGCTACGGCCT
GCAGTGCTTCGCCCGCTACCCCGACCACATGAAGCAGCACGACTTCTTCAAGTCCGCCATGCCCGAAGGC
TACGTCCAGGAGCGCACCATCTTCTTCAAGGACGACGGCAACTACAAGACCCGCGCCGAGGTGAAGTTCG
AGGGCGACACCCTGGTGAACCGCATCGAGCTGAAGGGCATCGACTTCAAGGAGGACGGCAACATCCTGGG
GCACAAGCTGGAGTACAACTACAACAGCCACAACGTCTATCTCACCGCCTGAGGATCTCAATTGGATATC
GGCCGGCCACGCGATCGCTGACGTCGGTACCCTCGAGTCTGGTAAAGAAACCGCTGCTGCGAAATTTGAA
CGCCAGCACATGGACTCGTCTACTAGCGCAGCTTAATTAACCTAGGCTGCTGCCACCGCTGAGCAATAAC
TAGCATAACCCCTTGGGGCCTCTAAACGGGTCTTGAGGGGTTTTTTGCTGAAAGGAGGAACTATATCCGG
ATTGGCGAATGGG
[124 nt withheld, positions 1204-1327]
C
[91 nt withheld, positions 1329-1419]
A
[49 nt withheld, positions 1421-1469]
CCTTTGACGTTGGAGTCCACGTTCTTT
[37 nt withheld, positions 1497-1533]
ACCCTATCTCGGTCTATTCTTTTGATTTATAAGGGATTTTGCCGATTTCGGCCTATTGGTTAAAAAATGA
GCTGATTTAACAAAAATTTAACGCGAATTTTAACAAAATATTAACGTTTACAATTTCTGGCGGCACGATG
GCATGAGATTATCAAAAAGGATCTTCACCTAGATCCTTTTAAATTAAAAATGAAGTTTTAAATCAATCTA
AAGTATATATGAGTAAACTTGGTCTGACAGTTACCAATGCTTAATCAGTGAGGCACCTATCTCAGCGATC
TGTCTATTTCGTTCATCCATAGTTGCCTGACTCCCCGTCGTGTAGATAACTACGATACGGGAGGGCTTAC
CATCTGGCCCCAGTGCTGCAATGATACCGCGAGACCCACGCTCACCGGCTCCAGATTTATCAGCAATAAA
CCAGCCAGCCGGAAGGGCCGAGCGCAGAAGTGGTCCTGCAACTTTATCCGCCTCCATCCAGTCTATTAAT
TGTTGCCGGGAAGCTAGAGTAAGTAGTTCGCCAGTTAATAGTTTGCGCAACGTTGTTGCCATTGCTACAG
GCATCGTGGTGTCACGCTCGTCGTTTGGTATGGCTTCATTCAGCTCCGGTTCCCAACGATCAAGGCGAGT
TACATGATCCCCCATGTTGTGCAAAAAAGCGGTTAGCTCCTTCGGTCCTCCGATCGTTGTCAGAAGTAAG
TTGGCCGCAGTGTTATCACTCATGGTTATGGCAGCACTGCATAATTCTCTTACTGTCATGCCATCCGTAA
GATGCTTTTCTGTGACTGGTGAGTACTCAACCAAGTCATTCTGAGAATAGTGTATGCGGCGACCGAGTTG
CTCTTGCCCGGCGTCAATACGGGATAATACCGCGCCACATAGCAGAACTTTAAAAGTGCTCATCATTGGA
AAACGTTCTTCGGGGCGAAAACTCTCAAGGATCTTACCGCTGTTGAGATCCAGTTCGATGTAACCCACTC
GTGCACCCAACTGATCTTCAGCATCTTTTACTTTCACCAGCGTTTCTGGGTGAGCAAAAACAGGAAGGCA
AAATGCCGCAAAAAAGGGAATAAGGGCGACACGGAAATGTTGAATACTCATACTCTTCCTTTTTCAATCA
TGATTGAAGCATTTATCAGGGTTATTGTCTCATGAGCGGATACATATTTGAATGTATTTAGAAAAATAAA
CAAATAGGTCATGACCAAAATCCCTTAACGTGAGTTTTCGTTCCACTGAGCGTCAGACCCCGTAGAAAAG
ATCAAAGGATCTTCTTGAGATCCTTTTTTTCTGCGCGTAATCTGCTGCTTGCAAACAAAAAAACCACCGC
TACCAGCGGTGGTTTGTTTGCCGGATCAAGAGCTACCAACTCTTTTTCCGAAGGTAACTGGCTTCAGCAG
AGCGCAGATACCAAATACTGTCCTTCTAGTGTAGCCGTAGTTAGGCCACCACTTCAAGAACTCTGTAGCA
CCGCCTACATACCTCGCTCTGCTAATCCTGTTACCAGTGGCTGCTGCCAGTGGCGATAAGTCGTGTCTTA
CCGGGTTGGACTCAAGACGATAGTTACCGGATAAGGCGCAGCGGTCGGGCTGAACGGGGGGTTCGTGCAC
ACAGCCCAGCTTGGAGCGAACGACCTACACCGAACTGAGATACCTACAGCGTGAGCTATGAGAAAGCGCC
ACGCTTCCCGAAGGGAGAAAGGCGGACAGGTATCCGGTAAGCGGCAGGGTCGGAACAGGAGAGCGCACGA
GGGAGCTTCCAGGGGGAAACGCCTGGTATCTTTATAGTCCTGTCGGGTTTCGCCACCTCTGACTTGAGCG
TCGATTTTTGTGATGCTCGTCAGGGGGGCGGAGCCTATGGAAAAACGCCAGCAACGCGGCCTTTTTACGG
TTCCTGGCCTTTTGCTGGCCTTTTGCTCACATGTTCTTTCCTGCGTTATCCCCTGATTCTGTGGATAACC
GTATTACCGCCTTTGAGTGAGCTGATACCGCTCGCCGCAGCCGAACGACCGAGCGCAGCGAGTCAGTGAG
CGAGGAAGCGGAAGAGCGCCTGATGCGGTATTTTCTCCTTACGCATCTGTGCGGTATTTCACACCGCAAT
GGTGCACTCTCAGTACAATCTGCTCTGATGCCGCATAGTTAAGCCAGTATACACTCCGCTATCGCTACGT
GACTGGGTCATGGCTGCGCCCCGACACCCGCCAACACCCGCTGACGCGCCCTGACGGGCTTGTCTGCTCC
CGGCATCCGCTTACAGACAAGCTGTGACCGTCTCCGGGAGCTGCATGTGTCAGAGGTTTTCACCGTCATC
ACCGAAACGCGCGAGGCAGCTGCGGTAAAGCTCATCAGCGTGGTCGTGAAGCGATTCACAGATGTCTGCC
TGTTCATCCGCGTCCAGCTCGTTGAGTTTCTCCAGAAGCGTTAATGTCTGGCTTCTGATAAAGCGGGCCA
TGTTAAGGGCGGTTTTTTCCTGTTTGGTCACTGATGCCTCCGTGTAAGGGGGATTTCTGTTCATGGGGGT
AATGATACCGATGAAACGAGAGAGGATGCTCACGATACGGGTTACTGATGATGAACATGCCCGGTTACTG
GAACGTTGTGAGGGTAAACAACTGGCGGTATGGATGCGGCGGGACCAGAGAAAAATCACTCAGGGTCAAT
GCCAGCGCTTCGTTAATACAGATGTAGGTGTTCCACAGGGTAGCCAGCAGCATCCTGCGATGCAGATCCG
GAACATAATGGTGCAGGGCGCTGACTTCCGCGTTTCCAGACTTTACGAAACACGGAAACCGAAGACCATT
CATGTTGTTGCTCAGGTCGCAGACGTTTTGCAGCAGCAGTCGCTTCACGTTCGCTCGCGTATCGGTGATT
CATTCTGCTAACCAGTAAGGCAACCCCGCCAGCCTAGCCGGGTCCTCAACGACAGGAGCACGATCATGCT
AGTCATGCCCCGCGCCCACCGGAAGGAGCTGACTGGGTTGAAGGCTCTCAAGGGCATCGGTCGAGATCCC
GGTGCCTAATGAGTGAGCTAACTTACATTAATTGCGTTGCGCTCACTGCCCGCTTTCCAGTCGGGAAACC
TGTCGTGCCAGCTGCATTAATGAATCGGCCAACGCGCGGGGAGAGGCGGTTTGCGTATTGGGCGCCAGGG
TGGTTTTTCTTTTCACCAGTGAGACGGGCAACAGCTGATTGCCCTTCACCGCCTGGCCCTGAGAGAGTTG
CAGCAAGCGGTCCACGCTGGTTTGCCCCAGCAGGCGAAAATCCTGTTTGATGGTGGTTAACGGCGGGATA
TAACATGAGCTGTCTTCGGTATCGTCGTATCCCACTACCGAGATGTCCGCACCAACGCGCAGCCCGGACT
CGGTAATGGCGCGCATTGCGCCCAGCGCCATCTGATCGTTGGCAACCAGCATCGCAGTGGGAACGATGCC
CTCATTCAGCATTTGCATGGTTTGTTGAAAACCGGACATGGCACTCCAGTCGCCTTCCCGTTCCGCTATC
GGCTGAATTTGATTGCGAGTGAGATATTTATGCCAGCCAGCCAGACGCAGACGCGCCGAGACAGAACTTA
ATGGGCCCGCTAACAGCGCGATTTGCTGGTGACCCAATGCGACCAGATGCTCCACGCCCAGTCGCGTACC
GTCTTCATGGGAGAAAATAATACTGTTGATGGGTGTCTGGTCAGAGACATCAAGAAATAACGCCGGAACA
TTAGTGCAGGCAGCTTCCACAGCAATGGCATCCTGGTCATCCAGCGGATAGTTAATGATCAGCCCACTGA
CGCGTTGCGCGAGAAGATTGTGCACCGCCGCTTTACAGGCTTCGACGCCGCTTCGTTCTACCATCGACAC
CACCACGCTGGCACCCAGTTGATCGGCGCGAGATTTAATCGCCGCGACAATTTGCGACGGCGCGTGCAGG
GCCAGACTGGAGGTGGCAACGCCAATCAGCAACGACTGTTTGCCCGCCAGTTGTTGTGCCACGCGGTTGG
GAATGTAATTCAGCTCCGCCATCGCCGCTTCCACTTTTTCCCGCGTTTTCGCAGAAACGTGGCTGGCCTG
GTTCACCACGCGGGAAACGGTCTGATAAGAGACACCGGCATACTCTGCGACATCGTATAACGTTACTGGT
TTCACATTCACCACCCTGAATTGACTCTCTTCCGGGCGCTATCATGCCATACCGCGAAAGGTTTTGCGCC
ATTCGATGGTGTCCGGGATCTCGACGCTCTCCCTTATGCGACTCCTGCATTAGGAAGCAGCCCAGTAGTA
GGTTGAGGCCGTTGAGCACCGCCGCCGCAAGGAATGGTGCATGCAAGGAGATGGCGCCCAACAGTCCCCC
GGCCACGGGGCCTGCCACCATACCCACGCCGAAACAAGCGCTCATGAGCCCGAAGTGGCGAGCCCGATCT
TCCCCATCGGTGATGTCGGCGATATAGGCGCCAGCAACCGCACCTGTGGCGCCGGTGATGCCGGCCACGA
TGCGTCCGGCGTAGAGGATCGAGATCGATCTCGATCCCGCGAAATTAATACGACTCACTATAGGGGAATT
GTGAGCGGATAACAATTCCCCTCTAGAAATAATTTTGTTTAACTTTAAGAAGGAGATATACC
